>Addgene plasmid #136901 | pLenti-FNLSHF1-P2A-Puro | addgene full sequence | sequence record 271393 | Addgene NGS Result
TTAATGTAGTCTTATGCAATACTCTTGTAGTCTTGCAACATGGTAACGATGAGTTAGCAACATGCCTTAC
AAGGAGAGAAAAAGCACCGTGCATGCCGATTGGTGGAAGTAAGGTGGTACGATCGTGCCTTATTAGGAAG
GCAACAGACGGGTCTGACATGGATTGGACGAACCACTGAATTGCCGCATTGCAGAGATATTGTATTTAAG
TGCCTAGCTCGATACATAAACGGGTCTCTCTGGTTAGACCAGATCTGAGCCTGGGAGCTCTCTGGCTAAC
TAGGGAACCCACTGCTTAAGCCTCAATAAAGCTTGCCTTGAGTGCTTCAAGTAGTGTGTGCCCGTCTGTT
GTGTGACTCTGGTAACTAGAGATCCCTCAGACCCTTTTAGTCAGTGTGGAAAATCTCTAGCAGTGGCGCC
CGAACAGGGACTTGAAAGCGAAAGGGAAACCAGAGGAGCTCTCTCGACGCAGGACTCGGCTTGCTGAAGC
GCGCACGGCAAGAGGCGAGGGGCGGCGACTGGTGAGTACGCCAAAAATTTTGACTAGCGGAGGCTAGAAG
GAGAGAGATGGGTGCGAGAGCGTCAGTATTAAGCGGGGGAGAATTAGATCGCGATGGGAAAAAATTCGGT
TAAGGCCAGGGGGAAAGAAAAAATATAAATTAAAACATATAGTATGGGCAAGCAGGGAGCTAGAACGATT
CGCAGTTAATCCTGGCCTGTTAGAAACATCAGAAGGCTGTAGACAAATACTGGGACAGCTACAACCATCC
CTTCAGACAGGATCAGAAGAACTTAGATCATTATATAATACAGTAGCAACCCTCTATTGTGTGCATCAAA
GGATAGAGATAAAAGACACCAAGGAAGCTTTAGACAAGATAGAGGAAGAGCAAAACAAAAGTAAGACCAC
CGCACAGCAAGCGGCCGCTGATCTTCAGACCTGGAGGAGGAGATATGAGGGACAATTGGAGAAGTGAATT
ATATAAATATAAAGTAGTAAAAATTGAACCATTAGGAGTAGCACCCACCAAGGCAAAGAGAAGAGTGGTG
CAGAGAGAAAAAAGAGCAGTGGGAATAGGAGCTTTGTTCCTTGGGTTCTTGGGAGCAGCAGGAAGCACTA
TGGGCGCAGCGTCAATGACGCTGACGGTACAGGCCAGACAATTATTGTCTGGTATAGTGCAGCAGCAGAA
CAATTTGCTGAGGGCTATTGAGGCGCAACAGCATCTGTTGCAACTCACAGTCTGGGGCATCAAGCAGCTC
CAGGCAAGAATCCTGGCTGTGGAAAGATACCTAAAGGATCAACAGCTCCTGGGGATTTGGGGTTGCTCTG
GAAAACTCATTTGCACCACTGCTGTGCCTTGGAATGCTAGTTGGAGTAATAAATCTCTGGAACAGATTTG
GAATCACACGACCTGGATGGAGTGGGACAGAGAAATTAACAATTACACAAGCTTAATACACTCCTTAATT
GAAGAATCGCAAAACCAGCAAGAAAAGAATGAACAAGAATTATTGGAATTAGATAAATGGGCAAGTTTGT
GGAATTGGTTTAACATAACAAATTGGCTGTGGTATATAAAATTATTCATAATGATAGTAGGAGGCTTGGT
AGGTTTAAGAATAGTTTTTGCTGTACTTTCTATAGTGAATAGAGTTAGGCAGGGATATTCACCATTATCG
TTTCAGACCCACCTCCCAACCCCGAGGGGACCCAGACCACAATTTTAAAAGAAAAGGGGGGATTGGGGGG
TACAGTGCAGGGGAAAGAATAGTAGACATAATAGCAACAGACATACAAACTAAAGAATTACAAAAACAAA
TTACAAAAATTCAAAATTTTCGGGTTTATTACAGGGACAGCAGAGATCCACTTTGGCGCCGGCTCGAGTG
GCTCCGGTGCCCGTCAGTGGGCAGAGCGCACATCGCCCACAGTCCCCGAGAAGTTGGGGGGAGGGGTCGG
CAATTGAACCGGTGCCTAGAGAAGGTGGCGCGGGGTAAACTGGGAAAGTGATGTCGTGTACTGGCTCCGC
CTTTTTCCCGAGGGTGGGGGAGAACCGTATATAAGTGCAGTAGTCGCCGTGAACGTTCTTTTTCGCAACG
GGTTTGCCGCCAGAACACAGGTGTCGTGACGCGGGATCCGCCACCATGGATTACAAAGATCATGACGGCG
ACTATAAGGACCACGATATTGACTACAAAGATGATGACGACAAGATGGCTCCCAAAAAGAAAAGGAAAGT
AGGCATTCATGGAGTTCCCGCAGCCATGAGTTCTGAGACTGGTCCAGTCGCCGTCGATCCAACCCTTCGA
CGGAGGATTGAGCCCCACGAGTTTGAAGTATTTTTCGATCCAAGAGAATTGCGAAAAGAGACATGTCTTC
TGTACGAGATCAACTGGGGGGGCCGCCACAGTATTTGGAGACACACCAGCCAGAACACAAATAAGCATGT
CGAGGTAAATTTCATAGAGAAGTTCACTACCGAACGCTACTTTTGCCCTAACACAAGATGTAGCATTACT
TGGTTCTTGAGTTGGTCCCCTTGCGGTGAATGCTCAAGAGCAATTACCGAGTTTCTGTCTCGGTATCCCC
ACGTCACTTTGTTCATCTACATAGCCCGACTTTACCATCACGCAGACCCTCGAAATCGCCAGGGTCTTAG
AGATTTGATTTCATCCGGTGTAACCATACAAATTATGACCGAACAAGAGAGTGGGTATTGTTGGCGGAAT
TTCGTCAACTACAGTCCATCAAATGAGGCCCATTGGCCCCGCTACCCCCACCTTTGGGTGAGATTGTACG
TATTGGAGTTGTATTGCATAATCCTGGGCCTTCCCCCCTGTCTTAACATCCTTAGAAGGAAGCAGCCCCA
GTTGACATTCTTTACTATCGCTCTTCAGTCATGTCACTATCAGCGACTGCCTCCTCATATCCTTTGGGCT
ACTGGGTTGAAAAGCGGTTCCGAGACACCTGGTACTTCAGAGTCCGCCACACCCGAAAGTGACAAGAAGT
ACAGCATCGGCCTGGCCATCGGCACCAACTCTGTGGGCTGGGCCGTGATCACCGACGAGTACAAGGTGCC
CAGCAAGAAATTCAAGGTGCTGGGCAACACCGACCGGCACAGCATCAAGAAGAACCTGATCGGAGCCCTG
CTGTTCGACAGCGGCGAAACAGCCGAGGCCACCCGGCTGAAGAGAACCGCCAGAAGAAGATACACCAGAC
GGAAGAACCGGATCTGCTATCTGCAAGAGATCTTCAGCAACGAGATGGCCAAGGTGGACGACAGCTTCTT
CCACAGACTGGAAGAGTCCTTCCTGGTGGAAGAGGATAAGAAGCACGAGCGGCACCCCATCTTCGGCAAC
ATCGTGGACGAGGTGGCCTACCACGAGAAGTACCCCACCATCTACCACCTGAGAAAGAAACTGGTGGACA
GCACCGACAAGGCCGACCTGCGGCTGATCTATCTGGCCCTGGCCCACATGATCAAGTTCCGGGGCCACTT
CCTGATCGAGGGCGACCTGAACCCCGACAACAGCGACGTGGACAAGCTGTTCATCCAGCTGGTGCAGACC
TACAACCAGCTGTTCGAGGAAAACCCCATCAACGCCAGCGGCGTGGACGCCAAGGCCATCCTGTCTGCCA
GACTGAGCAAGAGCAGACGGCTGGAAAATCTGATCGCCCAGCTGCCCGGCGAGAAGAAGAATGGCCTGTT
CGGCAACCTGATTGCCCTGAGCCTGGGCCTGACCCCCAACTTCAAGAGCAACTTCGACCTGGCCGAGGAT
GCCAAACTGCAGCTGAGCAAGGACACCTACGACGACGACCTGGACAACCTGCTGGCCCAGATCGGCGACC
AGTACGCCGACCTGTTTCTGGCCGCCAAGAACCTGTCCGACGCCATCCTGCTGAGCGACATCCTGAGAGT
GAACACCGAGATCACCAAGGCCCCCCTGAGCGCCTCTATGATCAAGAGATACGACGAGCACCACCAGGAC
CTGACCCTGCTGAAAGCTCTCGTGCGGCAGCAGCTGCCTGAGAAGTACAAAGAGATTTTCTTCGACCAGA
GCAAGAACGGCTACGCCGGCTACATTGACGGCGGAGCCAGCCAGGAAGAGTTCTACAAGTTCATCAAGCC
CATCCTGGAAAAGATGGACGGCACCGAGGAACTGCTCGTGAAGCTGAACAGAGAGGACCTGCTGCGGAAG
CAGCGGACCTTCGACAACGGCAGCATCCCCCACCAGATCCACCTGGGAGAGCTGCACGCCATTCTGCGGC
GGCAGGAAGATTTTTACCCATTCCTGAAGGACAACCGGGAAAAGATCGAGAAGATCCTGACCTTCCGCAT
CCCCTACTACGTGGGCCCTCTGGCCAGGGGAAACAGCAGATTCGCCTGGATGACCAGAAAGAGCGAGGAA
ACCATCACCCCCTGGAACTTCGAGGAAGTGGTGGACAAGGGCGCTTCCGCCCAGAGCTTCATCGAGCGGA
TGACCAACTTCGATAAGAACCTGCCCAACGAGAAGGTGCTGCCCAAGCACAGCCTGCTGTACGAGTACTT
CACCGTGTATAACGAGCTGACCAAAGTGAAATACGTGACCGAGGGAATGAGAAAGCCCGCCTTCCTGAGC
GGCGAGCAGAAAAAGGCCATCGTGGACCTGCTGTTCAAGACCAACCGGAAAGTGACCGTGAAGCAGCTGA
AAGAGGACTACTTCAAGAAAATCGAGTGCTTCGACTCCGTGGAAATCTCCGGCGTGGAAGATCGGTTCAA
CGCCTCCCTGGGCACATACCACGATCTGCTGAAAATTATCAAGGACAAGGACTTCCTGGACAATGAGGAA
AACGAGGACATTCTGGAAGATATCGTGTTGACCCTGACACTGTTTGAGGACAGAGAGATGATCGAGGAAC
GGCTGAAAACCTATGCCCACCTGTTCGACGACAAAGTGATGAAGCAGCTGAAGCGGCGGAGATACACCGG
CTGGGGCGCCCTGAGCCGGAAGCTGATCAACGGCATCCGGGACAAGCAGTCCGGCAAGACAATCCTGGAT
TTCCTGAAGTCCGACGGCTTCGCCAACAGAAACTTCATGGCCCTGATCCACGACGACAGCCTGACCTTTA
AAGAGGACATCCAGAAAGCCCAGGTGTCCGGCCAGGGCGATAGCCTGCACGAGCACATTGCCAATCTGGC
CGGCAGCCCCGCCATTAAGAAGGGCATCCTGCAGACAGTGAAGGTGGTGGACGAGCTCGTGAAAGTGATG
GGCCGGCACAAGCCCGAGAACATCGTGATCGAAATGGCCAGAGAGAACCAGACCACCCAGAAGGGACAGA
AGAACAGCCGCGAGAGAATGAAGCGGATCGAAGAGGGCATCAAAGAGCTGGGCAGCCAGATCCTGAAAGA
ACACCCCGTGGAAAACACCCAGCTGCAGAACGAGAAGCTGTACCTGTACTACCTGCAGAATGGGCGGGAT
ATGTACGTGGACCAGGAACTGGACATCAACCGGCTGTCCGACTACGATGTGGACCATATCGTGCCTCAGA
GCTTTCTGAAGGACGACTCCATCGACAACAAGGTGCTGACCAGAAGCGACAAGAACCGGGGCAAGAGCGA
CAACGTGCCCTCCGAAGAGGTCGTGAAGAAGATGAAGAACTACTGGCGGCAGCTGCTGAACGCCAAGCTG
ATTACCCAGAGAAAGTTCGACAATCTGACCAAGGCCGAGAGAGGCGGCCTGAGCGAACTGGATAAGGCCG
GCTTCATCAAGAGACAGCTGGTGGAAACCCGGGCCATCACAAAGCACGTGGCACAGATCCTGGACTCCCG
GATGAACACTAAGTACGACGAGAATGACAAGCTGATCCGGGAAGTGAAAGTGATCACCCTGAAGTCCAAG
CTGGTGTCCGATTTCCGGAAGGATTTCCAGTTTTACAAAGTGCGCGAGATCAACAACTACCACCACGCCC
ACGACGCCTACCTGAACGCCGTCGTGGGAACCGCCCTGATCAAAAAGTACCCTAAGCTGGAAAGCGAGTT
CGTGTACGGCGACTACAAGGTGTACGACGTGCGGAAGATGATCGCCAAGAGCGAGCAGGAAATCGGCAAG
GCTACCGCCAAGTACTTCTTCTACAGCAACATCATGAACTTTTTCAAGACCGAGATTACCCTGGCCAACG
GCGAGATCCGGAAGCGGCCTCTGATCGAGACAAACGGCGAAACCGGGGAGATCGTGTGGGATAAGGGCCG
GGATTTTGCCACCGTGCGGAAAGTGCTGAGCATGCCCCAAGTGAATATCGTGAAAAAGACCGAGGTGCAG
ACAGGCGGCTTCAGCAAAGAGTCTATCCTGCCCAAGAGGAACAGCGATAAGCTGATCGCCAGAAAGAAGG
ACTGGGACCCTAAGAAGTACGGCGGCTTCGACAGCCCCACCGTGGCCTATTCTGTGCTGGTGGTGGCCAA
AGTGGAAAAGGGCAAGTCCAAGAAACTGAAGAGTGTGAAAGAGCTGCTGGGGATCACCATCATGGAAAGA
AGCAGCTTCGAGAAGAATCCCATCGACTTTCTGGAAGCCAAGGGCTACAAAGAAGTGAAAAAGGACCTGA
TCATCAAGCTGCCTAAGTACTCCCTGTTCGAGCTGGAAAACGGCCGGAAGAGAATGCTGGCCTCTGCCGG
CGAACTGCAGAAGGGAAACGAACTGGCCCTGCCCTCCAAATATGTGAACTTCCTGTACCTGGCCAGCCAC
TATGAGAAGCTGAAGGGCTCCCCCGAGGATAATGAGCAGAAACAGCTGTTTGTGGAACAGCACAAGCACT
ACCTGGACGAGATCATCGAGCAGATCAGCGAGTTCTCCAAGAGAGTGATCCTGGCCGACGCTAATCTGGA
CAAAGTGCTGTCCGCCTACAACAAGCACCGGGATAAGCCCATCAGAGAGCAGGCCGAGAATATCATCCAC
CTGTTTACCCTGACCAATCTGGGAGCCCCTGCCGCCTTCAAGTACTTTGACACCACCATCGACCGGAAGA
GGTACACCAGCACCAAAGAGGTGCTGGACGCCACCCTGATCCACCAGAGCATCACCGGCCTGTACGAGAC
ACGGATCGACCTGTCTCAGCTGGGAGGCGATTCAGGCGGATCTACTAATCTGTCAGATATTATTGAAAAG
GAGACCGGTAAGCAACTGGTTATCCAGGAATCCATCCTCATGCTCCCAGAGGAGGTGGAAGAAGTCATTG
GGAACAAGCCGGAAAGCGATATACTCGTGCACACCGCCTACGACGAGAGCACCGACGAGAATGTCATGCT
TCTGACTAGCGACGCCCCTGAATACAAGCCTTGGGCTCTGGTCATACAGGATAGCAACGGTGAGAACAAG
ATTAAGATGCTCTCTGGTGGTTCTCCCAAGAAGAAGAGGAAAGTCGCTAGCGGCAGCGGCGCCACCAACT
TCAGCCTGCTGAAGCAGGCCGGCGACGTGGAGGAGAACCCCGGCCCCATGACCGAGTACAAGCCCACGGT
GCGCCTCGCCACCCGCGACGACGTCCCCAGGGCCGTACGCACCCTCGCCGCCGCGTTCGCCGACTACCCC
GCCACGCGCCACACCGTCGATCCGGACCGCCACATCGAGCGGGTCACCGAGCTGCAAGAACTCTTCCTCA
CGCGCGTCGGGCTCGACATCGGCAAGGTGTGGGTCGCGGACGACGGCGCCGCGGTGGCGGTCTGGACCAC
GCCGGAGAGCGTCGAAGCGGGGGCGGTGTTCGCCGAGATCGGCCCGCGCATGGCCGAGTTGAGCGGTTCC
CGGCTGGCCGCGCAGCAACAGATGGAAGGCCTCCTGGCGCCGCACCGGCCCAAGGAGCCCGCGTGGTTCC
TGGCCACCGTCGGAGTCTCGCCCGACCACCAGGGCAAGGGTCTGGGCAGCGCCGTCGTGCTCCCCGGAGT
GGAGGCGGCCGAGCGCGCCGGGGTGCCCGCCTTCCTGGAGACCTCCGCGCCCCGCAACCTCCCCTTCTAC
GAGCGGCTCGGCTTCACCGTCACCGCCGACGTCGAGGTGCCCGAAGGACCGCGCACCTGGTGCATGACCC
GCAAGCCCGGTGCCTGAACGCGTTAAGTCGACAATCAACCTCTGGATTACAAAATTTGTGAAAGATTGAC
TGGTATTCTTAACTATGTTGCTCCTTTTACGCTATGTGGATACGCTGCTTTAATGCCTTTGTATCATGCT
ATTGCTTCCCGTATGGCTTTCATTTTCTCCTCCTTGTATAAATCCTGGTTGCTGTCTCTTTATGAGGAGT
TGTGGCCCGTTGTCAGGCAACGTGGCGTGGTGTGCACTGTGTTTGCTGACGCAACCCCCACTGGTTGGGG
CATTGCCACCACCTGTCAGCTCCTTTCCGGGACTTTCGCTTTCCCCCTCCCTATTGCCACGGCGGAACTC
ATCGCCGCCTGCCTTGCCCGCTGCTGGACAGGGGCTCGGCTGTTGGGCACTGACAATTCCGTGGTGTTGT
CGGGGAAATCATCGTCCTTTCCTTGGCTGCTCGCCTGTGTTGCCACCTGGATTCTGCGCGGGACGTCCTT
CTGCTACGTCCCTTCGGCCCTCAATCCAGCGGACCTTCCTTCCCGCGGCCTGCTGCCGGCTCTGCGGCCT
CTTCCGCGTCTTCGCCTTCGCCCTCAGACGAGTCGGATCTCCCTTTGGGCCGCCTCCCCGCGTCGACTTT
AAGACCAATGACTTACAAGGCAGCTGTAGATCTTAGCCACTTTTTAAAAGAAAAGGGGGGACTGGAAGGG
CTAATTCACTCCCAACGAAGACAAGATCTGCTTTTTGCTTGTACTGGGTCTCTCTGGTTAGACCAGATCT
GAGCCTGGGAGCTCTCTGGCTAACTAGGGAACCCACTGCTTAAGCCTCAATAAAGCTTGCCTTGAGTGCT
TCAAGTAGTGTGTGCCCGTCTGTTGTGTGACTCTGGTAACTAGAGATCCCTCAGACCCTTTTAGTCAGTG
TGGAAAATCTCTAGCAGTACGTATAGTAGTTCATGTCATCTTATTATTCAGTATTTATAACTTGCAAAGA
AATGAATATCAGAGAGTGAGAGGAACTTGTTTATTGCAGCTTATAATGGTTACAAATAAAGCAATAGCAT
CACAAATTTCACAAATAAAGCATTTTTTTCACTGCATTCTAGTTGTGGTTTGTCCAAACTCATCAATGTA
TCTTATCATGTCTGGCTCTAGCTATCCCGCCCCTAACTCCGCCCATCCCGCCCCTAACTCCGCCCAGTTC
CGCCCATTCTCCGCCCCATGGCTGACTAATTTTTTTTATTTATGCAGAGGCCGAGGCCGCCTCGGCCTCT
GAGCTATTCCAGAAGTAGTGAGGAGGCTTTTTTGGAGGCCTAGGGACGTACCCAATTCGCCCTATAGTGA
GTCGTATTACGCGCGCTCACTGGCCGTCGTTTTACAACGTCGTGACTGGGAAAACCCTGGCGTTACCCAA
CTTAATCGCCTTGCAGCACATCCCCCTTTCGCCAGCTGGCGTAATAGCGAAGAGGCCCGCACCGATCGCC
CTTCCCAACAGTTGCGCAGCCTGAATGGCGAATGGG
[124 nt withheld, positions 9557-9680]
C
[91 nt withheld, positions 9682-9772]
A
[49 nt withheld, positions 9774-9822]
CCTTTGACGTTGGAGTCCACGTTCTTT
[37 nt withheld, positions 9850-9886]
ACCCTATCTCGGTCTATTCTTTTGATTTATAAGGGATTTTGCCGATTTCGGCCTATTGGTTAAAAAATGA
GCTGATTTAACAAAAATTTAACGCGAATTTTAACAAAATATTAACGCTTACAATTTAGGTGGCACTTTTC
GGGGAAATGTGCGCGGAACCCCTATTTGTTTATTTTTCTAAATACATTCAAATATGTATCCGCTCATGAG
ACAATAACCCTGATAAATGCTTCAATAATATTGAAAAAGGAAGAGTATGAGTATTCAACATTTCCGTGTC
GCCCTTATTCCCTTTTTTGCGGCATTTTGCCTTCCTGTTTTTGCTCACCCAGAAACGCTGGTGAAAGTAA
AAGATGCTGAAGATCAGTTGGGTGCACGAGTGGGTTACATCGAACTGGATCTCAACAGCGGTAAGATCCT
TGAGAGTTTTCGCCCCGAAGAACGTTTTCCAATGATGAGCACTTTTAAAGTTCTGCTATGTGGCGCGGTA
TTATCCCGTATTGACGCCGGGCAAGAGCAACTCGGTCGCCGCATACACTATTCTCAGAATGACTTGGTTG
AGTACTCACCAGTCACAGAAAAGCATCTTACGGATGGCATGACAGTAAGAGAATTATGCAGTGCTGCCAT
AACCATGAGTGATAACACTGCGGCCAACTTACTTCTGACAACGATCGGAGGACCGAAGGAGCTAACCGCT
TTTTTGCACAACATGGGGGATCATGTAACTCGCCTTGATCGTTGGGAACCGGAGCTGAATGAAGCCATAC
CAAACGACGAGCGTGACACCACGATGCCTGTAGCAATGGCAACAACGTTGCGCAAACTATTAACTGGCGA
ACTACTTACTCTAGCTTCCCGGCAACAATTAATAGACTGGATGGAGGCGGATAAAGTTGCAGGACCACTT
CTGCGCTCGGCCCTTCCGGCTGGCTGGTTTATTGCTGATAAATCTGGAGCCGGTGAGCGTGGGTCTCGCG
GTATCATTGCAGCACTGGGGCCAGATGGTAAGCCCTCCCGTATCGTAGTTATCTACACGACGGGGAGTCA
GGCAACTATGGATGAACGAAATAGACAGATCGCTGAGATAGGTGCCTCACTGATTAAGCATTGGTAACTG
TCAGACCAAGTTTACTCATATATACTTTAGATTGATTTAAAACTTCATTTTTAATTTAAAAGGATCTAGG
TGAAGATCCTTTTTGATAATCTCATGACCAAAATCCCTTAACGTGAGTTTTCGTTCCACTGAGCGTCAGA
CCCCGTAGAAAAGATCAAAGGATCTTCTTGAGATCCTTTTTTTCTGCGCGTAATCTGCTGCTTGCAAACA
AAAAAACCACCGCTACCAGCGGTGGTTTGTTTGCCGGATCAAGAGCTACCAACTCTTTTTCCGAAGGTAA
CTGGCTTCAGCAGAGCGCAGATACCAAATACTGTTCTTCTAGTGTAGCCGTAGTTAGGCCACCACTTCAA
GAACTCTGTAGCACCGCCTACATACCTCGCTCTGCTAATCCTGTTACCAGTGGCTGCTGCCAGTGGCGAT
AAGTCGTGTCTTACCGGGTTGGACTCAAGACGATAGTTACCGGATAAGGCGCAGCGGTCGGGCTGAACGG
GGGGTTCGTGCACACAGCCCAGCTTGGAGCGAACGACCTACACCGAACTGAGATACCTACAGCGTGAGCT
ATGAGAAAGCGCCACGCTTCCCGAAGGGAGAAAGGCGGACAGGTATCCGGTAAGCGGCAGGGTCGGAACA
GGAGAGCGCACGAGGGAGCTTCCAGGGGGAAACGCCTGGTATCTTTATAGTCCTGTCGGGTTTCGCCACC
TCTGACTTGAGCGTCGATTTTTGTGATGCTCGTCAGGGGGGCGGAGCCTATGGAAAAACGCCAGCAACGC
GGCCTTTTTACGGTTCCTGGCCTTTTGCTGGCCTTTTGCTCACATGTTCTTTCCTGCGTTATCCCCTGAT
TCTGTGGATAACCGTATTACCGCCTTTGAGTGAGCTGATACCGCTCGCCGCAGCCGAACGACCGAGCGCA
GCGAGTTAGTGAGCGAGGAAGCGGAAGAGCGCCCAATACGCAAACCGCCTCTCCCCGCGCGTTGGCCGAT
TCATTAATGCAGCTGGCACGACAGGTTTCCCGACTGGAAAGCGGGCAGTGAGCGCAACGCAATTAATGTG
AGTTAGCTCACTCATTAGGCACCCCAGGCTTTACACTTTATGCTTCCGGCTCGTATGTTGTGTGGAATTG
TGAGCGGATAACAATTTCACACAGGAAACAGCTATGACCATGATTACGCCAAGCGCGCAATTAACCCTCA
CTAAAGGGAACAAAAGCTGGAGCTGCAAGC
Features (pLannotate 1.2.2; 29 found; start..end, strand, type, name):
      5..231     +  promoter       RSV promoter: Rous sarcoma virus enhancer/promoter
    232..412     +  LTR            5' LTR (truncated): truncated 5' long terminal repeat (LTR) from HIV-1
    459..584     +  misc_feature   HIV-1 Ψ: packaging signal of human immunodeficiency virus type 1
    568..931     +  CDS            HIV-1 gag (fragment): gag protein from human immunodeficiency virus 1; gag
   1077..1310    +  misc_feature   RRE: The Rev response element (RRE) of HIV-1 allows for Rev-dependent mRNA export from the nucleus to the cytoplasm.
   1687..1713    +  CDS            Rev (fragment): human immunodeficiency virus 1 (HIV-1) Rev protein; rev; enhances nuclear export of unspliced and incompletely spliced viral mRNAs
   1723..1840    +  misc_feature   cPPT/CTS: central polypurine tract and central termination sequence of HIV-1
   1909..2120    +  promoter       EF-1α core promoter: core promoter for human elongation factor EF-1α
   2191..2210    +  CDS            3xFLAG (fragment): three tandem FLAG® epitope tags
   2266..2952    +  CDS            Apobec1: ABEC1_RAT - Experimental evidence at protein level: Swiss-Prot protein existence level 1. Catalytic component of the apolipoprotein B mRNA editing enzyme complex which is responsible for the postranscriptional editing of a CAA codon for Gln to a UAA codon for stop in the APOB mRNA. May also play a role in the epigenetic regulation of gene expression by participating in DNA demethylation. From Rattus norvegicus (Rat).
   3001..7100    +  CDS            Cas9 (fragment): Cas9 (Csn1) endonuclease from the Streptococcus pyogenes Type II CRISPR/Cas system generates RNA-guided double strand breaks in DNA
   7114..7362    +  CDS            UGI: UNGI_BPPB2 - Experimental evidence at protein level: Swiss-Prot protein existence level 1. This protein binds specifically and reversibly to the host uracil-DNA glycosylase, preventing removal of uracil residues from PBS2 DNA by the host uracil-excision repair system. From Bacillus phage PBS2 (Bacteriophage PBS2).
   7468..8067    +  CDS            PuroR (fragment): puromycin N-acetyltransferase; pac from Streptomyces; confers resistance to puromycin
   8083..8671    +  misc_feature   WPRE: woodchuck hepatitis virus posttranscriptional regulatory element
   8722..8741    +  misc_feature   cPPT/CTS (fragment): central polypurine tract and central termination sequence of HIV-1
   8743..8976    +  LTR            3' LTR (ΔU3): self-inactivating 3' long terminal repeat (LTR) from HIV-1
   9054..9175    +  polyA_signal   SV40 poly(A) signal: SV40 polyadenylation signal
   9215..9350    +  rep_origin     SV40 ori: SV40 origin of replication
   9371..9389    -  promoter       T7 promoter: promoter for bacteriophage T7 RNA polymerase
   9397..9552    +  CDS            lacZα (fragment): LacZα fragment of β-galactosidase; lacZ fragment
   9557..9985    +  rep_origin     f1 ori (sequence partly withheld): f1 bacteriophage origin of replication; arrow indicates direction of (+) strand synthesis
  10038..10142   +  promoter       AmpR promoter: bla
  10143..11003   +  CDS            AmpR: β-lactamase; bla; confers resistance to ampicillin, carbenicillin, and related antibiotics
  11174..11762   +  rep_origin     ori: high-copy-number ColE1/pMB1/pBR322/pUC origin of replication
  11945..12037   +  CDS            lacI (fragment): lac repressor; lacI; The lac repressor binds to the lac operator to inhibit transcription in E. coli. This inhibition can be relieved by adding lactose or isopropyl-β-D-thiogalactopyranoside (IPTG).
  12050..12071   +  protein_bind   CAP binding site: CAP binding activates transcription in the presence of cAMP. E. coli catabolite activator protein
  12086..12116   +  promoter       lac promoter: promoter for the E. coli lac operon
  12120..12142   +  protein_bind   lac operator (fragment): The lac repressor binds to the lac operator to inhibit transcription in E. coli. This inhibition can be relieved by adding lactose or isopropyl-β-D-thiogalactopyranoside (IPTG). lac repressor encoded by lacI
  12185..12203   +  promoter       T3 promoter: promoter for bacteriophage T3 RNA polymerase
