[The description below was written by a language model from this plasmid's Addgene catalogue record and pLannotate feature annotations shown in this document.]
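Description:
pLenti-FNLSHF1-P2A-Puro is a third-generation-style, self-inactivating HIV-1 lentiviral transfer plasmid, adapted from pLentiCRISPRv1, for constitutive expression of a codon-optimized cytosine base editor in mammalian cells. An RSV promoter fused to a truncated 5' LTR drives production of the viral genome in packaging cells. The Ψ packaging signal with adjoining gag fragment, the RRE and the cPPT/CTS support encapsidation, Rev-dependent nuclear export and nuclear import of the genome. The ΔU3 3' LTR, followed by an SV40 poly(A) signal, leaves the integrated provirus without LTR promoter activity. In bacteria the plasmid carries a ColE1/pUC-type origin and ampicillin resistance. The catalogue lists it as low copy even though the annotated origin is of the high-copy type. An f1 ori, an SV40 ori and remnants of lac, T7 and T3 elements come from the backbone.

The payload is a single open reading frame driven by the short EF-1α core promoter (EFS). It begins with an N-terminal FLAG tag and nuclear localization signal. These are followed by rat APOBEC1 cytidine deaminase, a Streptococcus pyogenes Cas9 moiety, the phage PBS2 uracil glycosylase inhibitor (UGI) and a C-terminal NLS. The Cas9 portion carries R661A, Q695A and Q926A, substitutions associated with the high-fidelity "HF1" variant that reduce off-target DNA binding. The record does not list any nickase mutation. A P2A peptide, named in the construct title though not annotated in the feature table, links the editor to puromycin N-acetyltransferase, so puromycin selection enriches for cells expressing the editor. A WPRE downstream enhances transcript expression. No guide RNA cassette is annotated, so guides are presumably supplied separately. The construct is suited to making stable editor-expressing cell lines for C-to-T base editing, and the associated publication concerns a reporter system for detecting and enriching base editing activity.
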