Addgene plasmid #136901: pLenti-FNLSHF1-P2A-Puro
Purpose: Lentivirus for constitutive expression of FNLSHF1 in mammalian cells (codon optimized)
Depositing lab: Lukas Dow. Depositing organization: Cornell University. Publication: GO: a functional reporter system to identify and enrich base editing activity. Katti A, Foronda M, Zimmerman J, Diaz B, Zafra MP, Goswami S, Dow LE. Nucleic Acids Res. 2020 Feb 29. pii: 5766653. doi: 10.1093/nar/gkaa124. PubMed 32112097.
Backbone
  Vector backbone: Adapted from pLentiCRISPRv1
  Vector type: Lentiviral
  Selectable markers: Puromycin
Growth in bacteria
  Bacterial resistance: Ampicillin, 100 μg/mL
  Growth temperature: 30°C
  Growth strain: NEB Stable
  Copy number: Low Copy
Gene/Insert
  Gene/Insert name: FNLSHF1
  Species: Synthetic
  Mutation: R661A,Q695A,Q926A
  Promoter: EF1s
  Tag / fusion protein: FLAG-NLS (N terminal on insert); NLS (C terminal on insert)
  Cloning method: Gibson Cloning
Terms and licenses: Academic/Nonprofit Terms; Industry Terms: Not Available to Industry
How to cite: pLenti-FNLSHF1-P2A-Puro was a gift from Lukas Dow (Addgene plasmid # 136901 ; http://n2t.net/addgene:136901 ; RRID:Addgene_136901)
